Addgene plasmid #81732: pDONR223_CTNNB1_p.D162E
Purpose: Gateway Donor vector containing , part of the Target Accelerator Plasmid Collection.
Depositing lab: Jesse Boehm & William Hahn & David Root. Depositing organization: Broad Institute. Publication: Systematic Functional Interrogation of Rare Cancer Variants Identifies Oncogenic Alleles. Kim E, Ilic N, Shrestha Y, Zou L, Kamburov A, Zhu C, Yang X, Lubonja R, Tran N, Nguyen C, Lawrence MS, Piccioni F, Bagul M, Doench JG, Chouinard CR, Wu X, Hogstrom L, Natoli T, Tamayo P, Horn H, Corsello SM, Lage K, Root DE, Subramanian A, Golub TR, Getz G, Boehm JS, Hahn WC. Cancer Discov. 2016 Jul;6(7):714-26. doi: 10.1158/2159-8290.CD-16-0160. Epub 2016 May 4. PubMed 27147599.
Backbone
  Vector backbone: pDONR223
  Backbone manufacturer: Invitrogen
  Backbone size w/o insert (bp): 2790
  Vector type: Gateway Entry vector
Growth in bacteria
  Bacterial resistance: Spectinomycin, 50 μg/mL
  Growth temperature: 37°C
  Growth strain: DH5alpha
  Copy number: High Copy
Gene/Insert
  Gene/Insert name: CTNNB1 (alt name: NM_001904.3)
  Species: H. sapiens (human)
  Mutation: D162E
  Entrez Gene: CTNNB1 (a.k.a. CTNNB, EVR7, MRD19, NEDSDV, armadillo)
  Promoter: None
  Cloning method: Gateway Cloning
  Sequencing primers: 5′ M13pUC-fwd; 3′ M13-Rev
Terms and licenses: Academic/Nonprofit Terms; Industry Terms: Not Available to Industry
Depositor comments: Closed state: stop codon immediately follows insert
How to cite: pDONR223_CTNNB1_p.D162E was a gift from Jesse Boehm & William Hahn & David Root (Addgene plasmid # 81732 ; http://n2t.net/addgene:81732 ; RRID:Addgene_81732)
