[The description below was written by a language model from this plasmid's Addgene catalogue record and pLannotate feature annotations shown in this document.]
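Description:
pDONR223_CTNNB1_p.D162E is a Gateway entry clone built on the Invitrogen pDONR223 backbone and carrying the human CTNNB1 open reading frame (β-catenin, reference transcript NM_001904.3) with a D162E missense substitution. It belongs to the Target Accelerator Plasmid Collection, a set of cancer-associated variant ORFs assembled for systematic functional testing of rare alleles. The sequenced record is 5,139 nt. It is propagated in E. coli at high copy from a ColE1/pUC-type origin and selected with spectinomycin through the aadA (SmR) aminoglycoside adenylyltransferase gene. That gene appears to be driven by the annotated class 1 integron Pc promoter fragment upstream of it, next to a short gentamicin-resistance remnant.

The β-catenin coding sequence is flanked on both sides by attL recombination sites. The automated annotation labels both as attL3, but their opposing orientation around the insert is the usual entry-clone arrangement that allows directional LR Clonase transfer into a destination vector. The record lists no promoter for the insert, so the plasmid is a shuttle and archive form rather than an expression construct. Expression depends on the promoter and any tags supplied by the chosen destination vector. The clone is in the "closed" configuration, with a stop codon directly after the ORF, so C-terminal fusions from a destination vector would not be translated. The rrnB T1 and T2 terminators upstream of the cassette insulate it from read-through transcription. A T7 promoter lies just beyond the downstream attL site, and the small lacI and lacZα fragments are backbone remnants. The typical use is moving the D162E allele into lentiviral or other expression vectors to compare its activity with wild-type β-catenin, for example in Wnt signalling or transformation assays.
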