Features (pLannotate 1.2.2; 12 found; start..end, strand, type, name):
    121..213     +  CDS            lacI (fragment): lac repressor; lacI; The lac repressor binds to the lac operator to inhibit transcription in E. coli. This inhibition can be relieved by adding lactose or isopropyl-β-D-thiogalactopyranoside (IPTG).
    268..295     -  terminator     rrnB T2 terminator: transcription terminator T2 from the E. coli rrnB gene
    427..470     +  terminator     rrnB T1 terminator: Escherichia coli rrnB; transcription terminator T1 from the E. coli rrnB gene
    517..553     -  CDS            lacZα (fragment): LacZα fragment of β-galactosidase; lacZ fragment
    570..665     +  protein_bind   attL3: mutant version of attL; recombination site for the Gateway® LR reaction LR Clonase™
    671..3013    +  CDS            β-catenin: human cadherin-associated protein that also plays a role in the canonical Wnt signaling pathway; Homo sapiens CTNNB1; also known as catenin beta-1
   3021..3116    -  protein_bind   attL3: mutant version of attL; recombination site for the Gateway® LR reaction LR Clonase™
   3135..3153    -  promoter       T7 promoter: promoter for bacteriophage T7 RNA polymerase
   3343..3366    +  promoter       Pc promoter (fragment): intI1 (promoter lies within the coding sequence); class 1 integron promoter
   3542..3598    +  CDS            GmR (fragment): gentamycin acetyltransferase; aacC1; confers resistance to gentamycin
   3605..4396    +  CDS            SmR: aminoglycoside adenylyltransferase (Murphy, 1985); aadA; confers resistance to spectinomycin and streptomycin
   4489..5077    +  rep_origin     ori: high-copy-number ColE1/pMB1/pBR322/pUC origin of replication
>Addgene plasmid #81732 | pDONR223_CTNNB1_p.D162E | addgene full sequence | sequence record 168801 | Addgene NGS Result
CTTTCCTGCGTTATCCCCTGATTCTGTGGATAACCGTATTACCGCCTTTGAGTGAGCTGATACCGCTCGC
CGCAGCCGAACGACCGAGCGCAGCGAGTCAGTGAGCGAGGAAGCGGAAGAGCGCCCAATACGCAAACCGC
CTCTCCCCGCGCGTTGGCCGATTCATTAATGCAGCTGGCACGACAGGTTTCCCGACTGGAAAGCGGGCAG
TGAGCGCAACGCAATTAATACGCGTACCGCTAGCCAGGAAGAGTTTGTAGAAACGCAAAAAGGCCATCCG
TCAGGATGGCCTTCTGCTTAGTTTGATGCCTGGCAGTTTATGGCGGGCGTCCTGCCCGCCACCCTCCGGG
CCGTTGCTTCACAACGTTCAAATCCGCTCCCGGCGGATTTGTCCTACTCAGGAGAGCGTTCACCGACAAA
CAACAGATAAAACGAAAGGCCCAGTCTTCCGACTGAGCCTTTCGTTTTATTTGATGCCTGGCAGTTCCCT
ACTCTCGCGTTAACGCTAGCATGGATGTTTTCCCAGTCACGACGTTGTAAAACGACGGCCAGTCTTAAGC
TCGGGCCCCAAATAATGATTTTATTTTGACTGATAGTGACCTGTTCGTTGCAACAAATTGATGAGCAATG
CTTTTTTATAATGCCAACTTTGTACAAAAAAGTTGGCACCATGGCTACTCAAGCTGATTTGATGGAGTTG
GACATGGCCATGGAACCAGACAGAAAAGCGGCTGTTAGTCACTGGCAGCAACAGTCTTACCTGGACTCTG
GAATCCATTCTGGTGCCACTACCACAGCTCCTTCTCTGAGTGGTAAAGGCAATCCTGAGGAAGAGGATGT
GGATACCTCCCAAGTCCTGTATGAGTGGGAACAGGGATTTTCTCAGTCCTTCACTCAAGAACAAGTAGCT
GATATTGATGGACAGTATGCAATGACTCGAGCTCAGAGGGTACGAGCTGCTATGTTCCCTGAGACATTAG
ATGAGGGCATGCAGATCCCATCTACACAGTTTGATGCTGCTCATCCCACTAATGTCCAGCGTTTGGCTGA
ACCATCACAGATGCTGAAACATGCAGTTGTAAACTTGATTAACTATCAAGATGATGCAGAACTTGCCACA
CGTGCAATCCCTGAACTGACAAAACTGCTAAATGAAGAGGACCAGGTGGTGGTTAATAAGGCTGCAGTTA
TGGTCCATCAGCTTTCTAAAAAGGAAGCTTCCAGACACGCTATCATGCGTTCTCCTCAGATGGTGTCTGC
TATTGTACGTACCATGCAGAATACAAATGATGTAGAAACAGCTCGTTGTACCGCTGGGACCTTGCATAAC
CTTTCCCATCATCGTGAGGGCTTACTGGCCATCTTTAAGTCTGGAGGCATTCCTGCCCTGGTGAAAATGC
TTGGTTCACCAGTGGATTCTGTGTTGTTTTATGCCATTACAACTCTCCACAACCTTTTATTACATCAAGA
AGGAGCTAAAATGGCAGTGCGTTTAGCTGGTGGGCTGCAGAAAATGGTTGCCTTGCTCAACAAAACAAAT
GTTAAATTCTTGGCTATTACGACAGACTGCCTTCAAATTTTAGCTTATGGCAACCAAGAAAGCAAGCTCA
TCATACTGGCTAGTGGTGGACCCCAAGCTTTAGTAAATATAATGAGGACCTATACTTACGAAAAACTACT
GTGGACCACAAGCAGAGTGCTGAAGGTGCTATCTGTCTGCTCTAGTAATAAGCCGGCTATTGTAGAAGCT
GGTGGAATGCAAGCTTTAGGACTTCACCTGACAGATCCAAGTCAACGTCTTGTTCAGAACTGTCTTTGGA
CTCTCAGGAATCTTTCAGATGCTGCAACTAAACAGGAAGGGATGGAAGGTCTCCTTGGGACTCTTGTTCA
GCTTCTGGGTTCAGATGATATAAATGTGGTCACCTGTGCAGCTGGAATTCTTTCTAACCTCACTTGCAAT
AATTATAAGAACAAGATGATGGTCTGCCAAGTGGGTGGTATAGAGGCTCTTGTGCGTACTGTCCTTCGGG
CTGGTGACAGGGAAGACATCACTGAGCCTGCCATCTGTGCTCTTCGTCATCTGACCAGCCGACACCAAGA
AGCAGAGATGGCCCAGAATGCAGTTCGCCTTCACTATGGACTACCAGTTGTGGTTAAGCTCTTACACCCA
CCATCCCACTGGCCTCTGATAAAGGCTACTGTTGGATTGATTCGAAATCTTGCCCTTTGTCCCGCAAATC
ATGCACCTTTGCGTGAGCAGGGTGCCATTCCACGACTAGTTCAGTTGCTTGTTCGTGCACATCAGGATAC
CCAGCGCCGTACGTCCATGGGTGGGACACAGCAGCAATTTGTGGAGGGGGTCCGCATGGAAGAAATAGTT
GAAGGTTGTACCGGAGCCCTTCACATCCTAGCTCGGGATGTTCACAACCGAATTGTTATCAGAGGACTAA
ATACCATTCCATTGTTTGTGCAGCTGCTTTATTCTCCCATTGAAAACATCCAAAGAGTAGCTGCAGGGGT
CCTCTGTGAACTTGCTCAGGACAAGGAAGCTGCAGAAGCTATTGAAGCTGAGGGAGCCACAGCTCCTCTG
ACAGAGTTACTTCACTCTAGGAATGAAGGTGTGGCGACATATGCAGCTGCTGTTTTGTTCCGAATGTCTG
AGGACAAGCCACAAGATTACAAGAAACGGCTTTCAGTTGAGCTGACCAGCTCTCTCTTCAGAACAGAGCC
AATGGCTTGGAATGAGACTGCTGATCTTGGACTTGATATTGGTGCCCAGGGAGAACCCCTTGGATATCGC
CAGGATGATCCTAGCTATCGTTCTTTTCACTCTGGTGGATATGGCCAGGATGCCTTGGGTATGGACCCCA
TGATGGAACATGAGATGGGTGGCCACCACCCTGGTGCTGACTATCCAGTTGATGGGCTGCCAGATCTGGG
GCATGCCCAGGACCTCATGGATGGGCTGCCTCCAGGTGACAGCAATCAGCTGGCCTGGTTTGATACTGAC
CTGTGATTGCCAACTTTCTTGTACAAAGTTGGCATTATAAGAAAGCATTGCTTATCAATTTGTTGCAACG
AACAGGTCACTATCAGTCAAAATAAAATCATTATTTGCCATCCAGCTGATATCCCCTATAGTGAGTCGTA
TTACATGGTCATAGCTGTTTCCTGGCAGCTCTGGCCCGTGTCTCAAAATCTCTGATGTTACATTGCACAA
GATAAAAATATATCATCATGCCTCCTCTAGACCAGCCAGGACAGAAATGCCTCGACTTCGCTGCTACCCA
AGGTTGCCGGGTGACGCACACCGTGGAAACGGATGAAGGCACGAACCCAGTGGACATAAGCCTGTTCGGT
TCGTAAGCTGTAATGCAAGTAGCGTATGCGCTCACGCAACTGGTCCAGAACCTTGACCGAACGCAGCGGT
GGTAACGGCGCAGTGGCGGTTTTCATGGCTTGTTATGACTGTTTTTTTGGGGTACAGTCTATGCCTCGGG
CATCCAAGCAGCAAGCGCGTTACGCCGTGGGTCGATGTTTGATGTTATGGAGCAGCAACGATGTTACGCA
GCAGGGCAGTCGCCCTAAAACAAAGTTAAACATTATGAGGGAAGCGGTGATCGCCGAAGTATCGACTCAA
CTATCAGAGGTAGTTGGCGTCATCGAGCGCCATCTCGAACCGACGTTGCTGGCCGTACATTTGTACGGCT
CCGCAGTGGATGGCGGCCTGAAGCCACACAGTGATATTGATTTGCTGGTTACGGTGACCGTAAGGCTTGA
TGAAACAACGCGGCGAGCTTTGATCAACGACCTTTTGGAAACTTCGGCTTCCCCTGGAGAGAGCGAGATT
CTCCGCGCTGTAGAAGTCACCATTGTTGTGCACGACGACATCATTCCGTGGCGTTATCCAGCTAAGCGCG
AACTGCAATTTGGAGAATGGCAGCGCAATGACATTCTTGCAGGTATCTTCGAGCCAGCCACGATCGACAT
TGATCTGGCTATCTTGCTGACAAAAGCAAGAGAACATAGCGTTGCCTTGGTAGGTCCAGCGGCGGAGGAA
CTCTTTGATCCGGTTCCTGAACAGGATCTATTTGAGGCGCTAAATGAAACCTTAACGCTATGGAACTCGC
CGCCCGACTGGGCTGGCGATGAGCGAAATGTAGTGCTTACGTTGTCCCGCATTTGGTACAGCGCAGTAAC
CGGCAAAATCGCGCCGAAGGATGTCGCTGCCGACTGGGCAATGGAGCGCCTGCCGGCCCAGTATCAGCCC
GTCATACTTGAAGCTAGACAGGCTTATCTTGGACAAGAAGAAGATCGCTTGGCCTCGCGCGCAGATCAGT
TGGAAGAATTTGTCCACTACGTGAAAGGCGAGATCACCAAGGTAGTCGGCAAATAACCCTCGAGCCACCC
ATGACCAAAATCCCTTAACGTGAGTTACGCGTCGTTCCACTGAGCGTCAGACCCCGTAGAAAAGATCAAA
GGATCTTCTTGAGATCCTTTTTTTCTGCGCGTAATCTGCTGCTTGCAAACAAAAAAACCACCGCTACCAG
CGGTGGTTTGTTTGCCGGATCAAGAGCTACCAACTCTTTTTCCGAAGGTAACTGGCTTCAGCAGAGCGCA
GATACCAAATACTGTTCTTCTAGTGTAGCCGTAGTTAGGCCACCACTTCAAGAACTCTGTAGCACCGCCT
ACATACCTCGCTCTGCTAATCCTGTTACCAGTGGCTGCTGCCAGTGGCGATAAGTCGTGTCTTACCGGGT
TGGACTCAAGACGATAGTTACCGGATAAGGCGCAGCGGTCGGGCTGAACGGGGGGTTCGTGCACACAGCC
CAGCTTGGAGCGAACGACCTACACCGAACTGAGATACCTACAGCGTGAGCTATGAGAAAGCGCCACGCTT
CCCGAAGGGAGAAAGGCGGACAGGTATCCGGTAAGCGGCAGGGTCGGAACAGGAGAGCGCACGAGGGAGC
TTCCAGGGGGAAACGCCTGGTATCTTTATAGTCCTGTCGGGTTTCGCCACCTCTGACTTGAGCGTCGATT
TTTGTGATGCTCGTCAGGGGGGCGGAGCCTATGGAAAAACGCCAGCAACGCGGCCTTTTTACGGTTCCTG
GCCTTTTGCTGGCCTTTTGCTCACATGTT
