>Addgene plasmid #81732 | pDONR223_CTNNB1_p.D162E | depositor partial sequence | sequence record 155051 | Insert sequence
ATGGCTACTCAAGCTGATTTGATGGAGTTGGACATGGCCATGGAACCAGACAGAAAAGCGGCTGTTAGTC
ACTGGCAGCAACAGTCTTACCTGGACTCTGGAATCCATTCTGGTGCCACTACCACAGCTCCTTCTCTGAG
TGGTAAAGGCAATCCTGAGGAAGAGGATGTGGATACCTCCCAAGTCCTGTATGAGTGGGAACAGGGATTT
TCTCAGTCCTTCACTCAAGAACAAGTAGCTGATATTGATGGACAGTATGCAATGACTCGAGCTCAGAGGG
TACGAGCTGCTATGTTCCCTGAGACATTAGATGAGGGCATGCAGATCCCATCTACACAGTTTGATGCTGC
TCATCCCACTAATGTCCAGCGTTTGGCTGAACCATCACAGATGCTGAAACATGCAGTTGTAAACTTGATT
AACTATCAAGATGATGCAGAACTTGCCACACGTGCAATCCCTGAACTGACAAAACTGCTAAATGAAGAGG
ACCAGGTGGTGGTTAATAAGGCTGCAGTTATGGTCCATCAGCTTTCTAAAAAGGAAGCTTCCAGACACGC
TATCATGCGTTCTCCTCAGATGGTGTCTGCTATTGTACGTACCATGCAGAATACAAATGATGTAGAAACA
GCTCGTTGTACCGCTGGGACCTTGCATAACCTTTCCCATCATCGTGAGGGCTTACTGGCCATCTTTAAGT
CTGGAGGCATTCCTGCCCTGGTGAAAATGCTTGGTTCACCAGTGGATTCTGTGTTGTTTTATGCCATTAC
AACTCTCCACAACCTTTTATTACATCAAGAAGGAGCTAAAATGGCAGTGCGTTTAGCTGGTGGGCTGCAG
AAAATGGTTGCCTTGCTCAACAAAACAAATGTTAAATTCTTGGCTATTACGACAGACTGCCTTCAAATTT
TAGCTTATGGCAACCAAGAAAGCAAGCTCATCATACTGGCTAGTGGTGGACCCCAAGCTTTAGTAAATAT
AATGAGGACCTATACTTACGAAAAACTACTGTGGACCACAAGCAGAGTGCTGAAGGTGCTATCTGTCTGC
TCTAGTAATAAGCCGGCTATTGTAGAAGCTGGTGGAATGCAAGCTTTAGGACTTCACCTGACAGATCCAA
GTCAACGTCTTGTTCAGAACTGTCTTTGGACTCTCAGGAATCTTTCAGATGCTGCAACTAAACAGGAAGG
GATGGAAGGTCTCCTTGGGACTCTTGTTCAGCTTCTGGGTTCAGATGATATAAATGTGGTCACCTGTGCA
GCTGGAATTCTTTCTAACCTCACTTGCAATAATTATAAGAACAAGATGATGGTCTGCCAAGTGGGTGGTA
TAGAGGCTCTTGTGCGTACTGTCCTTCGGGCTGGTGACAGGGAAGACATCACTGAGCCTGCCATCTGTGC
TCTTCGTCATCTGACCAGCCGACACCAAGAAGCAGAGATGGCCCAGAATGCAGTTCGCCTTCACTATGGA
CTACCAGTTGTGGTTAAGCTCTTACACCCACCATCCCACTGGCCTCTGATAAAGGCTACTGTTGGATTGA
TTCGAAATCTTGCCCTTTGTCCCGCAAATCATGCACCTTTGCGTGAGCAGGGTGCCATTCCACGACTAGT
TCAGTTGCTTGTTCGTGCACATCAGGATACCCAGCGCCGTACGTCCATGGGTGGGACACAGCAGCAATTT
GTGGAGGGGGTCCGCATGGAAGAAATAGTTGAAGGTTGTACCGGAGCCCTTCACATCCTAGCTCGGGATG
TTCACAACCGAATTGTTATCAGAGGACTAAATACCATTCCATTGTTTGTGCAGCTGCTTTATTCTCCCAT
TGAAAACATCCAAAGAGTAGCTGCAGGGGTCCTCTGTGAACTTGCTCAGGACAAGGAAGCTGCAGAAGCT
ATTGAAGCTGAGGGAGCCACAGCTCCTCTGACAGAGTTACTTCACTCTAGGAATGAAGGTGTGGCGACAT
ATGCAGCTGCTGTTTTGTTCCGAATGTCTGAGGACAAGCCACAAGATTACAAGAAACGGCTTTCAGTTGA
GCTGACCAGCTCTCTCTTCAGAACAGAGCCAATGGCTTGGAATGAGACTGCTGATCTTGGACTTGATATT
GGTGCCCAGGGAGAACCCCTTGGATATCGCCAGGATGATCCTAGCTATCGTTCTTTTCACTCTGGTGGAT
ATGGCCAGGATGCCTTGGGTATGGACCCCATGATGGAACATGAGATGGGTGGCCACCACCCTGGTGCTGA
CTATCCAGTTGATGGGCTGCCAGATCTGGGGCATGCCCAGGACCTCATGGATGGGCTGCCTCCAGGTGAC
AGCAATCAGCTGGCCTGGTTTGATACTGACCTG
