>Addgene plasmid #81732 | pDONR223_CTNNB1_p.D162E | addgene partial sequence | sequence record 160303 | M13-F20 5'-TGTAAAACGACGGCCAGT-3'
ATTTTGACTGATAGTGACCTGTTCGTTGCAACAAATTGATGAGCAATGCTTTTTTATAATGCCAACTTTG
TACAAAAAAGTTGGCACCATGGCTACTCAAGCTGATTTGATGGAGTTGGACATGGCCATGGAACCAGACA
GAAAAGCGGCTGTTAGTCACTGGCAGCAACAGTCTTACCTGGACTCTGGAATCCATTCTGGTGCCACTAC
CACAGCTCCTTCTCTGAGTGGTAAAGGCAATCCTGAGGAAGAGGATGTGGATACCTCCCAAGTCCTGTAT
GAGTGGGAACAGGGATTTTCTCAGTCCTTCACTCAAGAACAAGTAGCTGATATTGATGGACAGTATGCAA
TGACTCGAGCTCAGAGGGTACGAGCTGCTATGTTCCCTGAGACATTAGATGAGGGCATGCAGATCCCATC
TACACAGTTTGATGCTGCTCATCCCACTAATGTCCAGCGTTTGGCTGAACCATCACAGATGCTGAAACAT
GCAGTTGTAAACTTGATTAACTATCAAGATGATGCAGAACTTGCCACACGTGCAATCCCTGAACTGACAA
AACTGCTAAATGAAGAGGACCAGGTGGTGGTTAATAAGGCTGCAGTTATGGTCCATCAGCTTTCTAAAAA
GGAAGCTTCCAGACACGCTATCATGCGTTCTCCTCAGATGGTGTCTGCTATTGTACGTACCATGCAGAAT
ACAAATGATGTAGAAACAGCTCGTTGTACCGCTGGGACCTTGCATAACCTTTCCCATCATCGTGAGGGCT
TACTGGCCATCTTTAAGTCTGGAGGCATTCCTGCCCTGGTGAAAATGCTTGGTTCACCAGTGGATTCTGT
GTTGTTTTATGCCATTACAACTCTCCACAACCTTTTATTACATCAAGAAGGAGCTAAAATGGCAGTGCGT
TTAGCTGGTGGGCTGCAGAAAATGGTTGCCTTGCTCAACAAAACAAATGTTAAATTCTTGGCTATTACGA
CAGACTGCCTTCAAATTTTAGCTTAT
